>Addgene plasmid #130067 | pRDAX-504 N-Tag GFP[1] L32 Piezo1 mCherry | depositor full sequence | sequence record 249445 | Full Sequence
GCCTGCCTCCAGGCCTCAATATTGGCCATTAGCCATATTATTCATTGGTTATATAGCATAAATCAATATT
GGCTATTGGCCATTGCATACGTTGTATCTATATCATAATATGTACATTTATATTGGCTCATGTCCAATAT
GACCGCCATGTTGGCATTGATTATTGACTAGTTATTAATAGTAATCAATTACGGGGTCATTAGTTCATAG
CCCATATATGGAGTTCCGCGTTACATAACTTACGGTAAATGGCCCGCCTGGCTGACCGCCCAACGACCCC
CGCCCATTGACGTCAATAATGACGTATGTTCCCATAGTAACGCCAATAGGGACTTTCCATTGACGTCAAT
GGGTGGAGTATTTACGGTAAACTGCCCACTTGGCAGTACATCAAGTGTATCATATGCCAAGTCCGCCCCC
TATTGACGTCAATGACGGTAAATGGCCCGCCTGGCATTATGCCCAGTACATGACCTTACGGGACTTTCCT
ACTTGGCAGTACATCTACGTATTAGTCATCGCTATTACCATGGTGATGCGGTTTTGGCAGTACACCAATG
GGCGTGGATAGCGGTTTGACTCACGGGGATTTCCAAGTCTCCACCCCATTGACGTCAATGGGAGTTTGTT
TTGGCACCAAAATCAACGGGACTTTCCAAAATGTCGTAATAACCCCGCCCCGTTGACGCAAATGGGCGGT
AGGCGTGTACGGTGGGAGGTCTATATAAGCAGAGCTCGTTTAGTGAACCGTCAGATCACTAGAAGCTTTA
TTGCGGTAGTTTATCACAGTTAAATTGCTAACGCAGTCAGTGCTTCTGACACAACAGTCTCGAACTTAAG
CTGCAGAAGTTGGTCGTGAGGCACTGGGCAGGTAAGTATCAAGGTTACAAGACAGGTTTAAGGAGACCAA
TAGAAACTGGGCTTGTCGAGACAGAGAAGACTCTTGCGTTTCTGATAGGCACCTATTGGTCTTACTGACA
TCCACTTTGCCTTTCTCTCCACAGGTGTCCACTCCCAGGCCACCATGGATCTGCCTGATGACCACTACCT
GAGCACACAGACCATCCTCTCCAAGGACCTTAACGACGTGGGTGGCGGAGGGAGCGAAGGCGGCGGATCC
GGAGGGCCTGGCTCTGGCGGAGAGGGGAGCGCTGGAGGCGGGTCAGCCGGTGGTGGGAGTGAGCCGCACG
TGCTGGGCGCCGGGCTCTACTGGCTGTTGCTGCCCTGCACGCTCCTGGCGGCCTCCCTGTTACGCTTCAA
TGCTCTCTCGCTGGTCTATTTGCTGTTTCTACTGCTGCTGCCCTGGCTTCCAGGCCCCTCAAGACACAGC
ATACCAGGTCACACAGGTCGCCTGCTCCGTGCACTACTCTGCCTCAGCCTCCTCTTCCTGGTGGCCCACC
TTGCCTTTCAGATATGCCTACACACCGTGCCTCACCTGGACCAGTTTCTGGGACAAAACGGTAGCCTTTG
GGTGAAGGTGTCTCAACACATAGGGGTTACGAGGCTGGACCTGAAGGACATCTTTAACACCACCAGGCTG
GTAGCACCTGACCTGGGAGTGCTGCTGGCGTCCTCCCTTTGCCTTGGCCTCTGTGGACGCCTCACGAGGA
AAGCCGGGCAGAGTCGGCGCACCCAGGAGCTGCAGGATGATGACGATGACGATGATGACGACGATGAAGA
CATAGATGCTGCCCCAGCCGTGGGGCTGAAGGGAGCCCCTGCCCTGGCAACCAAACGCAGGCTGTGGCTG
GCCTCCCGCTTCCGGGTCACGGCCCACTGGCTGCTGATGACCTCTGGACGGACGCTGGTCATTGTGTTGC
TGGCCCTGGCAGGCATAGCCCACCCTTCGGCCTTCTCCAGCATCTACCTGGTGGTGTTCCTGGCCATCTG
CACCTGGTGGTCCTGTCACTTTCCTCTCAGCCCCCTGGGCTTTAACACCCTCTGTGTCATGGTGAGCTGT
TTTGGTGCCGGCCATCTCATTTGCCTATACTGCTATCAGACACCATTTATCCAGGACATGTTACCCCCTG
GGAACATCTGGGCCAGGCTATTTGGTCTCAAGAACTTCGTAGACCTCCCTAACTACTCCAGCCCCAACGC
CCTGGTACTCAACACTAAGCACGCCTGGCCCATCTATGTGAGTCCCGGAATCCTGCTGCTGCTATATTAC
ACAGCCACCTCTCTCCTGAAGCTCCACAAGAGCTGTCCCTCAGAGCTGAGGAAGGAGACACCCAGGGAGG
ATGAGGAGCATGAGCTGGAACTGGACCACCTGGAGCCAGAGCCCCAGGCTAGGGACGCCACCCAGGGTGA
GATGCCCATGACCACGGAACCTGACCTTGACAACTGCACCGTGCATGTACTAACCAGCCAGAGCCCTGTC
CGCCAGCGTCCAGTTCGCCCCAGGCTGGCTGAGCTGAAAGAGATGTCACCGCTACATGGCCTGGGCCACC
TCATCATGGACCAGAGCTATGTGTGTGCCCTGATTGCCATGATGGTGTGGAGCATCATGTACCACAGTTG
GCTGACCTTCGTCCTGCTGCTCTGGGCCTGCCTCATCTGGACGGTGCGTAGCCGTCACCAGCTGGCTATG
CTCTGCTCGCCCTGCATCCTGCTGTATGGGCTGACGCTCTGCTGCCTGAGGTATGTGTGGGCCATGGAAC
TTCCTGAGCTGCCCACCACCCTGGGCCCTGTCAGCCTGCACCAGTTGGGACTGGAACACACACGCTACCC
TTGCCTGGACCTCGGTGCCATGCTCCTCTATCTGCTCACATTCTGGCTCCTTCTGCGTCAGTTCGTGAAG
GAGAAGCTGCTGAAGAAGCAAAAGGTGCCTGCGGCGCTGCTGGAGGTCACGGTGGCCGACACTGAGCCCA
CACAGACCCAGACGCTGCTGCGGAGCCTGGGGGAGCTGGTCACCGGCATCTACGTCAAATACTGGATCTA
TGTGTGCGCCGGCATGTTCATTGTGGTCAGCTTCGCCGGCCGCCTGGTGGTCTACAAAATCGTCTACATG
TTCCTCTTCCTGCTGTGCCTCACCTTGTTCCAGGTCTACTACACCCTGTGGAGGAAGCTGCTACGTGTCT
TCTGGTGGCTCGTGGTGGCCTATACAATGCTCGTGCTCATCGCTGTGTACACCTTCCAGTTCCAGGACTT
CCCCACCTATTGGCGCAACCTCACGGGCTTCACAGACGAGCAGTTGGGCGACCTGGGCCTGGAGCAGTTC
AGTGTGTCGGAGCTCTTTTCCAGTATCCTCATCCCTGGCTTCTTCCTGCTGGCCTGCATCCTGCAGCTGC
ACTACTTCCACAGACCGTTCATGCAGCTCACTGACCTGGAGCACGTGCCGCCACCAGGCACCCGCCACCC
TCGATGGGCTCACAGGCAGGATGCAGTGAGCGAGGCCCCTCTGCTTGAGCATCAGGAGGAAGAGGAAGTC
TTCAGGGAAGATGGGCAGAGCATGGATGGGCCCCACCAGGCCACACAGGTCCCTGAGGGTACGGCCAGCA
AGTGGGGCCTGGTGGCTGACCGGCTGCTGGACCTAGCGGCCAGCTTCTCGGCTGTCCTCACCCGAATCCA
GGTGTTCGTTCGGCGCTTGCTAGAACTTCACGTCTTCAAGCTGGTGGCCCTCTACACTGTCTGGGTGGCC
CTGAAAGAAGTGTCTGTGATGAACCTGCTGCTGGTGGTGCTATGGGCCTTCGCCTTGCCCTATCCGCGCT
TCCGGCCCATGGCTTCCTGCCTGTCCACCGTGTGGACCTGTATCATCATTGTATGCAAGATGCTCTATCA
GCTCAAGATTGTCAACCCGCATGAGTACTCCAGCAACTGCACTGAGCCCTTCCCCAACAATACCAACTTG
CAGCCTTTGGAGATCAACCAGTCTTTGCTGTACCGTGGCCCTGTTGACCCTGCCAACTGGTTTGGGGTGC
GGAAGGGTTACCCCAACTTGGGCTATATCCAGAACCACCTGCAGATCCTTCTGTTGCTGGTGTTTGAGGC
CGTGGTGTACCGGCGCCAAGAGCACTACCGCCGGCAGCACCAGCAGGCCCCTCTGCCCGCCCAGGCTGTG
TGCGCAGATGGCACCCGCCAGAGGTTGGACCAGGACCTACTTAGCTGCCTCAAGTATTTCATCAACTTCT
TCTTCTACAAATTCGGGCTGGAGATCTGCTTCTTGATGGCCGTGAATGTGATTGGGCAGCGTATGAACTT
CATGGTGATCTTACACGGTTGCTGGTTGGTGGCCATCCTTACACGCCGGCGCCGTGAGGCCATCGCCCGC
CTCTGGCCTAACTACTGTCTGTTCCTCACGCTGTTCCTGCTGTACCAGTACCTGCTGTGTTTGGGCATGC
CCCCTGCACTGTGCATTGACTATCCATGGCGCTGGAGCAAGGCCATCCCCATGAATTCCGCCCTCATCAA
GTGGCTGTACCTACCTGACTTCTTCAGAGCCCCCAACTCCACCAACCTTATCAGTGACTTCCTCCTGCTG
CTTTGCGCCTCCCAGCAGTGGCAGGTCTTCTCAGCGGAGCGAACGGAGGAGTGGCAACGCATGGCGGGCA
TCAACACTGACCACCTGGAGCCCCTGCGTGGGGAGCCCAACCCTATACCCAACTTCATCCACTGCAGGTC
CTATCTGGATATGCTGAAGGTGGCCGTCTTCCGCTACCTGTTCTGGCTGGTGCTCGTTGTGGTGTTTGTT
GCGGGGGCCACCCGCATAAGCATCTTCGGGCTGGGGTACCTGCTAGCCTGCTTCTACCTGCTGCTGTTTG
GCACTACCCTGCTGCAGAAGGACACGCGAGCCCAGCTCGTGCTGTGGGACTGCCTCATCCTCTATAATGT
CACTGTCATCATCTCTAAGAATATGCTGTCGCTCCTGTCCTGTGTCTTCGTGGAGCAAATGCAGAGCAAC
TTCTGCTGGGTCATCCAGCTCTTCAGCCTCGTGTGCACAGTCAAAGGCTACTATGATCCCAAAGAGATGA
TGACCAGGGACCGGGACTGCCTGCTGCCTGTGGAGGAGGCCGGGATCATCTGGGACAGTATCTGCTTCTT
CTTCCTGCTCTTGCAACGGCGCATCTTTCTCAGCCACTACTTCCTGCATGTCAGCGCTGACCTGAAAGCC
ACAGCCCTGCAGGCATCCAGGGGCTTTGCCCTCTACAATGCAGCCAACCTGAAGAGCATCAACTTCCATC
GCCAGATTGAGGAGAAGTCCCTGGCCCAGCTGAAAAGACAGATGAAGCGCATCCGTGCCAAACAGGAGAA
GTACAGGCAGAGCCAGGCAAGTCGTGGCCAACTCCAGTCCAAAGACCCTCAGGATCCCAGCCAGGAGCCA
GGGCCTGACAGCCCAGGGGGCTCCTCCCCGCCACGGAGACAGTGGTGGCGCCCCTGGCTGGACCACGCCA
CAGTCATCCACTCTGGCGACTACTTCCTGTTTGAGTCAGATAGCGAGGAGGAAGAGGAGGCCCTACCTGA
GGACCCCAGGCCTGCAGCTCAGAGTGCCTTCCAGATGGCATACCAGGCATGGGTAACCAATGCCCAGACA
GTGCTGAGGCAGCGTCGGGAGCGGGCACGGCAGGAGCGGGCAGAGCAGCTGGCTTCTGGAGGTGACTTGA
ACCCAGATGTGGAACCAGTAGATGTCCCAGAAGATGAGATGGCAGGCCGTAGCCACATGATGCAGCGTGT
GCTAAGCACCATGCAGTTCCTGTGGGTGCTGGGCCAGGCCACGGTAGACGGGCTGACGCGCTGGCTGCGT
GCATTCACGAAGCACCACCGCACCATGAGCGATGTGCTGTGCGCAGAGCGCTACCTGCTCACCCAGGAGC
TTCTTCGGGTTGGAGAGGTACGCCGAGGTGTGCTGGACCAGCTTTATGTGGGTGAAGATGAGGCCACATT
GTCAGGTCCCGTGGAGACCCGGGATGGACCCAGCACAGCCTCAAGTGGGCTGGGAGCCGAAGAGCCTTTG
AGTAGCATGACAGACGACACCAGCAGCCCCCTGAGCACAGGCTATAACACCCGCAGTGGCAGTGAGGAGA
TTGTCACCGACGCTGGGGACCTCCAGGCTGGGACCTCCCTGCACGGCTCCCAAGAGCTTTTAGCCAATGC
TCGTACCCGGATGCGCACGGCCAGCGAGCTGCTACTGGATAGGCGCCTGCATATCCCTGAGCTGGAGGAG
GCCGAGCGGTTTGAGGCACAGCAGGGCCGGACTCTGCGGCTGCTCAGGGCTGGGTACCAGTGCGTGGCGG
CACACTCGGAGCTGCTCTGTTACTTCATCATCATCCTTAACCACATGGTGACAGCCTCGGCTGCCTCCCT
GGTGCTGCCCGTGCTTGTGTTCCTGTGGGCCATGCTGACCATCCCGAGGCCTAGCAAGCGCTTTTGGATG
ACAGCTATCGTCTTCACTGAGGTCATGGTGGTCACCAAATACCTGTTCCAGTTCGGCTTCTTCCCCTGGA
ACAGCTACGTTGTGCTGCGGCGCTATGAGAACAAGCCCTACTTCCCTCCGCGAATCCTGGGCCTTGAGAA
AACGGACAGCTACATCAAGTATGACCTGGTGCAGCTCATGGCCCTCTTCTTCCACCGCTCGCAGCTACTG
TGTTATGGCCTCTGGGACCATGAGGAGGATCGCTATCCCAAGGACCATTGCAGGAGTAGTGTGAAGGACC
GGGAGGCCAAGGAAGAGCCAGAAGCTAAGCTGGAATCGCAGTCTGAGACAGGCACTGGGCATCCCAAGGA
GCCAGTGTTGGCCGGTACTCCCAGGGACCACATCCAAGGGAAAGGAAGTATTAGATCCAAGGATGTTATC
CAAGATCCCCCAGAGGACCTTAAGCCCCGGCACACGAGGCACATCAGCATACGCTTCAGGAGGCGCAAGG
AGACTCCAGGACCCAAAGGAACAGCAGTCATGGAGACTGAGCACGAGGAGGGAGAAGGAAAAGAAACTAC
AGAGAGAAAGAGGCCGCGTCACACTCAAGAAAAATCGAAGTTTCGGGAGAGAATGAAGGCAGCTGGGCGC
CGGCTGCAGAGCTTCTGTGTGTCACTGGCCCAGAGCTTCTACCAACCCTTGCAGCGTTTCTTCCATGACA
TTCTGCACACAAAGTACCGGGCGGCCACCGACGTCTACGCCCTCATGTTCCTGGCCGATATTGTCGACAT
CATCATCATCATCTTTGGTTTTTGGGCTTTTGGGAAGCACTCTGCAGCCACAGACATTGCATCCTCGCTG
TCAGATGACCAGGTGCCACAGGCCTTCCTGTTCATGCTGCTGGTCCAGTTTGGCACCATGGTCATCGACC
GTGCCCTCTACCTGCGCAAGACTGTCCTGGGAAAGCTGGCCTTTCAGGTGGTCCTGGTGGTGGCGATTCA
CATCTGGATGTTCTTTATCTTACCGGCTGTCACTGAGAGGATGTTCAGCCAGAATGCGGTGGCACAGCTG
TGGTACTTCGTCAAGTGCATTTACTTTGCCCTGTCCGCCTACCAGATCCGCTGTGGCTACCCCACCCGTA
TCTTGGGCAACTTCCTCACCAAGAAATACAACCATCTAAACCTCTTCCTTTTCCAGGGGTTCCGTCTAGT
GCCGTTCCTGGTGGAGCTGCGGGCCGTCATGGACTGGGTGTGGACCGACACCACGCTGTCCCTGTCCAAC
TGGATGTGTGTGGAAGACATCTATGCCAACATCTTTATCATCAAGTGCAGCCGAGAGACAGAGAAGAAAT
ACCCCCAGCCCAAGGGGCAGAAGAAGAAGAAAATTGTCAAGTATGGTATGGGAGGCCTCATTATCCTCTT
CCTCATCGCCATCATCTGGTTCCCTCTGCTCTTCATGTCACTGATCCGCTCTGTGGTCGGGGTCGTCAAC
CAGCCCATTGATGTCACCGTCACCCTCAAGCTAGGCGGCTATGAGCCACTGTTCACCATGAGCGCCCAGC
AGCCATCCATTGTGCCATTCACACCCCAGGCCTACGAGGAGCTGTCCCAGCAGTTTGACCCCTATCCACT
AGCCATGCAGTTCATTAGCCAGTACAGTCCTGAGGACATCGTCACTGCACAGATCGAGGGCAGCTCGGGG
GCGCTGTGGCGCATCAGCCCACCCAGCCGAGCCCAGATGAAGCAGGAGCTGTACAACGGCACAGCCGACA
TTACACTGCGCTTTACCTGGAATTTCCAAAGGGACCTGGCCAAGGGTGGCACTGTGGAGTATACTAATGA
GAAGCACACCTTGGAGCTGGCCCCCAACAGTACGGCACGAAGGCAGCTGGCCCAACTGCTCGAGGGCAGA
CCTGACCAGTCAGTGGTCATTCCCCATCTCTTCCCCAAGTACATTCGTGCTCCCAATGGGCCTGAAGCCA
ACCCTGTGAAGCAGCTGCAGCCAGATGAGGAAGAGGACTACCTTGGTGTGCGCATCCAGCTGCGGAGGGA
GCAAGTGGGCACAGGGGCCTCTGGGGAGCAAGCGGGCACCAAGGCCTCCGACTTCCTCGAGTGGTGGGTC
ATCGAGCTGCAGGACTGCAAGGCTGACTGCAACCTGCTGCCCATGGTCATCTTCAGTGACAAGGTCAGCC
CACCTAGCCTGGGCTTCCTGGCCGGCTACGGGATTGTGGGGCTGTATGTCTCCATCGTGCTGGTGGTTGG
CAAGTTTGTGCGGGGCTTCTTCAGCGAGATCTCTCACTCCATCATGTTCGAGGAACTGCCGTGTGTGGAC
CGCATCCTCAAGCTGTGCCAGGACATCTTCTTGGTGCGCGAGACCCGGGAGCTGGAGCTGGAGGAGGAGC
TATACGCCAAGCTCATCTTCCTGTACCGATCTCCAGAGACCATGATTAAGTGGACACGTGAGAGGGAGTA
AGAATTCAGATCCGCCCCTCTCCCTCCCCCCCCCCTAACGTTACTGGCCGAAGCCGCTTGGAATAAGGCC
GGTGTGCGTTTGTCTATATGTTATTTTCCACCATATTGCCGTCTTTTGGCAATGTGAGGGCCCGGAAACC
TGGCCCTGTCTTCTTGACGAGCATTCCTAGGGGTCTTTCCCCTCTCGCCAAAGGAATGCAAGGTCTGTTG
AATGTCGTGAAGGAAGCAGTTCCTCTGGTAGCTTCTTGAAGACAAACAACGTCTGTAGCGACCCTTTGCA
GGCAGCGGAACCCCCCACCTGGCGACAGGTGCCTCTGCGGCCAAAAGCCACGTGTATAAGATACACCTGC
AAAGGCGGCACAACCCCAGTGCCACGTTGTGAGTTGGATAGTTGTGGAAAGAGTCAAATGGCTCTCCTCA
AGCGTATTCAACAAGGGGCTGAAGGATGCCCAGAAGGTACCCCATTGTATGGGATCTGATCTGGGGCCTC
GGTACACATGCTTTACATGTGTTTAGTCGAGGTTAAAAAAACGTCTAGGCCCCCCGAACCACGGGGACGT
GGTTTTCCTTTGAAAAACACGATGATAATATGGCCACAACCATGGTGAGCAAGGGCGAGGAGGATAACAT
GGCCATCATCAAGGAGTTCATGCGCTTCAAGGTGCACATGGAGGGCTCCGTGAACGGCCACGAGTTCGAG
ATCGAGGGCGAGGGCGAGGGCCGCCCCTACGAGGGCACCCAGACCGCCAAGCTGAAGGTGACCAAGGGTG
GCCCCCTGCCCTTCGCCTGGGACATCCTGTCCCCTCAGTTCATGTACGGCTCCAAGGCCTACGTGAAGCA
CCCCGCCGACATCCCCGACTACTTGAAGCTGTCCTTCCCCGAGGGCTTCAAGTGGGAGCGCGTGATGAAC
TTCGAGGACGGCGGCGTGGTGACCGTGACCCAGGACTCCTCCCTGCAGGACGGCGAGTTCATCTACAAGG
TGAAGCTGCGCGGCACCAACTTCCCCTCCGACGGCCCCGTAATGCAGAAGAAGACCATGGGCTGGGAGGC
CTCCTCCGAGCGGATGTACCCCGAGGACGGCGCCCTGAAGGGCGAGATCAAGCAGAGGCTGAAGCTGAAG
GACGGCGGCCACTACGACGCTGAGGTCAAGACCACCTACAAGGCCAAGAAGCCCGTGCAGCTGCCCGGCG
CCTACAACGTCAACATCAAGTTGGACATCACCTCCCACAACGAGGACTACACCATCGTGGAACAGTACGA
ACGCGCCGAGGGCCGCCACTCCACCGGCGGCATGGACGAGCTGTACAAGTAAACCGGTGCTCGAGGTACC
GATGAATAGCTAAGGTCGAGGCCGCAGGTAAGTATCAAGGTTACAAGACAGGTTTAAGGAGACCAATAGA
AACTGGGCTTGTCGAGACAGAGAAGACTCTTGCGTTTCTGATAGGCACCTATTGGTCTTACTGACATCCA
CTTTGCCTTTCTCTCCACAGGTGTCGACAATCAACCTCTGGATTACAAAATTTGTGAAAGATTGACTGGT
ATTCTTAACTATGTTGCTCCTTTTACGCTATGTGGATACGCTGCTTTAATGCCTTTGTATCATGCTATTG
CTTCCCGTATGGCTTTCATTTTCTCCTCCTTGTATAAATCCTGGTTGCTGTCTCTTTATGAGGAGTTGTG
GCCCGTTGTCAGGCAACGTGGCGTGGTGTGCACTGTGTTTGCTGACGCAACCCCCACTGGTTGGGGCATT
GCCACCACCTGTCAGCTCCTTTCCGGGACTTTCGCTTTCCCCCTCCCTATTGCCACGGCGGAACTCATCG
CCGCCTGCCTTGCCCGCTGCTGGACAGGGGCTCGGCTGTTGGGCACTGACAATTCCGTGGTGTTGTCGGG
GAAGCTGACGTCCTTTCCATGGCTGCTCGCCTGTGTTGCCACCTGGATTCTGCGCGGGACGTCCTTCTGC
TACGTCCCTTCGGCCCTCAATCCAGCGGACCTTCCTTCCCGCGGCCTGCTGCCGGCTCTGCGGCCTCTTC
CGCGTCTTCGCCTTCGCCCTCAGACGAGTCGGATCTCCCTTTGGGCCGCCTCCCCGCCTGGAATTCGAGC
TCGGTACGATCAGCCTCGACTGTGCCTTCTAGTTGCCAGCCATCTGTTGTTTGCCCCTCCCCCGTGCCTT
CCTTGACCCTGGAAGGTGCCACTCCCACTGTCCTTTCCTAATAAAATGAGGAAATTGCATCGCATTGTCT
GAGTAGGTGTCATTCTATTCTGGGGGGTGGGGTGGGGCAGGACAGCAAGGGGGAGGATTGGGAAGACAAT
AGCCCAGCTTTTGTTCCCTTTAGTGAGGGTTAATTGCGCGCTTGGCGTAATCATGGTCATAGCTGTTTCC
TGTGTGAAATTGTTATCCGCTAATTCACTCCTCAGGTGCAGGCTGCCTATCAGAAGGTGGTGGCTGGTGT
GGCCAATGCCCTGGCTCACAAATACCACTGAGATCTTTTTCCCTCTGCCAAAAATTATGGGGACATCATG
AAGCCCCTTGAGCATCTGACTTCTGGCTAATAAAGGAAATTTATTTTCATTGCAATAGTGTGTTGGAATT
TTTTGTGTCTCTCACTCGGAAGGACATATGGGAGGGCAAATCATTTAAAACATCAGAATGAGTATTTGGT
TTAGAGTTTGGCAACATATGCCCATATGCTGGCTGCCATGAACAAAGGTTGGCTATAAAGAGGTCATCAG
TATATGAAACAGCCCCCTGCTGTCCATTCCTTATTCCATAGAAAAGCCTTGACTTGAGGTTAGATTTTTT
TTATATTTTGTTTTGTGTTATTTTTTTCTTTAACATCCCTAAAATTTTCCTTACATGTTTTACTAGCCAG
ATTTTTCCTCCTCTCCTGACTACTCCCAGTCATAGCTGTCCCTCTTCTCTTATGGAGATCGGCCGGCCGC
CGGCGTCGACGCGCGCGGCCGCGGCGCGCCGTTGCTGGCGTTTTTCCATAGGCTCCGCCCCCCTGACGAG
CATCACAAAAATCGACGCTCAAGTCAGAGGTGGCGAAACCCGACAGGACTATAAAGATACCAGGCGTTTC
CCCCTGGAAGCTCCCTCGTGCGCTCTCCTGTTCCGACCCTGCCGCTTACCGGATACCTGTCCGCCTTTCT
CCCTTCGGGAAGCGTGGCGCTTTCTCATAGCTCACGCTGTAGGTATCTCAGTTCGGTGTAGGTCGTTCGC
TCCAAGCTGGGCTGTGTGCACGAACCCCCCGTTCAGCCCGACCGCTGCGCCTTATCCGGTAACTATCGTC
TTGAGTCCAACCCGGTAAGACACGACTTATCGCCACTGGCAGCAGCCACTGGTAACAGGATTAGCAGAGC
GAGGTATGTAGGCGGTGCTACAGAGTTCTTGAAGTGGTGGCCTAACTACGGCTACACTAGAAGAACAGTA
TTTGGTATCTGCGCTCTGCTGAAGCCAGTTACCTTCGGAAAAAGAGTTGGTAGCTCTTGATCCGGCAAAC
AAACCACCGCTGGTAGCGGTGGTTTTTTTGTTTGCAAGCAGCAGATTACGCGCAGAAAAAAAGGATCTCA
AGAAGATCCTTTGATCTTTTCTACGGGGTCTGACGCTCAGTGGAACGAAAACTCACGTTAAGGGATTTTG
GTCATGAGATTATCAAAAAGGATCTTCACCTAGATCCTTTTAAATTAAAAATGAAGTTTTAAATCAATCT
AAAGTATATATGAGTAAACTTGGTCTGACAGTTACCAATGCTTAATCAGTGAGGCACCTATCTCAGCGAT
CTGTCTATTTCGTTCATCCATAGTTGCCTGACTCCCCGTCGTGTAGATAACTACGATACGGGAGGGCTTA
CCATCTGGCCCCAGTGCTGCAATGATACCGCGAGACCCACGCTCACCGGCTCCAGATTTATCAGCAATAA
ACCAGCCAGCCGGAAGGGCCGAGCGCAGAAGTGGTCCTGCAACTTTATCCGCCTCCATCCAGTCTATTAA
TTGTTGCCGGGAAGCTAGAGTAAGTAGTTCGCCAGTTAATAGTTTGCGCAACGTTGTTGCCATTGCTACA
GGCATCGTGGTGTCACGCTCGTCGTTTGGTATGGCTTCATTCAGCTCCGGTTCCCAACGATCAAGGCGAG
TTACATGATCCCCCATGTTGTGCAAAAAAGCGGTTAGCTCCTTCGGTCCTCCGATCGTTGTCAGAAGTAA
GTTGGCCGCAGTGTTATCACTCATGGTTATGGCAGCACTGCATAATTCTCTTACTGTCATGCCATCCGTA
AGATGCTTTTCTGTGACTGGTGAGTACTCAACCAAGTCATTCTGAGAATAGTGTATGCGGCGACCGAGTT
GCTCTTGCCCGGCGTCAATACGGGATAATACCGCGCCACATAGCAGAACTTTAAAAGTGCTCATCATTGG
AAAACGTTCTTCGGGGCGAAAACTCTCAAGGATCTTACCGCTGTTGAGATCCAGTTCGATGTAACCCACT
CGTGCACCCAACTGATCTTCAGCATCTTTTACTTTCACCAGCGTTTCTGGGTGAGCAAAAACAGGAAGGC
AAAATGCCGCAAAAAAGGGAATAAGGGCGACACGGAAATGTTGAATACTCATACTCTTCCTTTTTCAATA
TTATTGAAGCATTTATCAGGGTTATTGTCTCATGAGCGGATACATATTTGAATGTATTTAGAAAAATAAA
CAAATAGGGGTTCCGCGCACATTTCCCCGAAAAGTGCCACCTGACGTCTAAGAAACCATTATTATCATGA
CATTAACCTATAAAAATAGGCGTATCACGAGGCCCTTTCGTCTACGCGCGCGCCGGCGGCGCGCCGTCGA
CGGCCGGCCGCGGCCGC
Features (pLannotate 1.2.2; 16 found; start..end, strand, type, name):
    155..532     +  enhancer       CMV enhancer: human cytomegalovirus immediate early enhancer
    534..733     +  promoter       CMV promoter: human cytomegalovirus (CMV) immediate early promoter
    872..1004    +  intron         chimeric intron: chimera between introns from human β-globin and immunoglobulin heavy chain genes
   1041..1064    +  CDS            TagGFP2 (fragment): monomeric green fluorescent protein, also known as mTagGFP mammalian codon-optimized
   1181..8818    +  CDS            Piezo1: PIEZ1_MOUSE - Also known as Fam38a. Experimental evidence at protein level: Swiss-Prot protein existence level 1. Pore-forming subunit of a mechanosensitive non-specific cation channel. Generates currents characterized by a linear current- voltage relationship that are sensitive to ruthenium red and gadolinium. Plays a key role in epithelial cell adhesion by maintaining integrin activation through R-Ras recruitment to the ER, most probably in its activated state, and subsequent stimulation of calpain signaling. In the kidney, may contribute to the detection of intraluminal pressure changes and
   8835..9421    +  misc_feature   IRES2: internal ribosome entry site (IRES) of the encephalomyocarditis virus (EMCV)
   9422..10129   +  CDS            mCherry: mCherry is a basic (constitutively fluorescent) red fluorescent protein published in 2004, derived from Discosoma sp.. It is reported to be a very rapidly-maturing monomer with low acid sensitivity.
  10178..10310   +  intron         chimeric intron: chimera between introns from human β-globin and immunoglobulin heavy chain genes
  10319..10907   +  misc_feature   WPRE: woodchuck hepatitis virus posttranscriptional regulatory element
  10940..11051   +  polyA_signal   bGH poly(A) signal: bovine growth hormone polyadenylation signal
  11147..11165   -  promoter       T3 promoter: promoter for bacteriophage T3 RNA polymerase
  11224..11298   +  CDS            HBB (fragment): HBB_PONPY - Experimental evidence at transcript level: Swiss-Prot protein existence level 2. Involved in oxygen transport from the lung to the various peripheral tissues. From Pongo pygmaeus (Bornean orangutan).
  11369..11424   +  polyA_signal   β-globin poly(A) signal: rabbit β-globin polyadenylation signal (Gil and Proudfoot, 1987)
  11803..12391   -  rep_origin     ori: high-copy-number ColE1/pMB1/pBR322/pUC origin of replication
  12562..13422   -  CDS            AmpR: β-lactamase; bla; confers resistance to ampicillin, carbenicillin, and related antibiotics
  13423..13527   -  promoter       AmpR promoter: bla
