[The description below was written by a language model from this plasmid's Addgene catalogue record and pLannotate feature annotations shown in this document.]
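Description:
pRDAX-504 N-Tag GFP[1] L32 Piezo1 mCherry is a custom-built mammalian expression plasmid of about 13.7 kb, designed as a vector for protein–protein interaction assays based on bimolecular or trimolecular fluorescence complementation (BiFC/TriFC). It is propagated in E. coli as a high-copy plasmid through a ColE1/pUC-type origin and selected with ampicillin via the β-lactamase gene and its native promoter. No mammalian selection marker appears in the feature table.

The expression unit is driven by the human CMV immediate-early enhancer and promoter, followed by a chimeric β-globin/immunoglobulin intron that promotes efficient processing of the transcript. The open reading frame begins with a very short annotated fragment matching TagGFP2, consistent with the "GFP[1]" N-terminal tag in the name, that is, a small split fluorescent protein piece that is non-fluorescent on its own and only reconstitutes a signal when brought together with the complementary fragment(s) carried by partner constructs. The gap between this tag and the insert presumably holds the linker implied by "L32", although the record does not annotate or define it. The tagged protein is full-length mouse Piezo1 (Fam38a), the pore-forming subunit of a mechanosensitive non-selective cation channel. Downstream, an EMCV IRES directs independent translation of mCherry from the same transcript, giving a red marker of transfected cells that is separate from the complementation signal. A second copy of the chimeric intron, a WPRE and the bGH polyadenylation signal complete the cassette. A T3 promoter, a β-globin fragment and a rabbit β-globin poly(A) signal lie further downstream as backbone elements. The construct is suited to testing candidate Piezo1 binding partners in cultured mammalian cells.
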