Addgene plasmid #130067: pRDAX-504 N-Tag GFP[1] L32 Piezo1 mCherry
Purpose: PPI (BiFC/TriFC) assay vector
Depositing lab: Gary Lewin. Depositing organization: Max-Delbrueck-Centrum fuer Molekulare Medizin (MDC).
Backbone
  Vector backbone: custom built
  Vector type: Mammalian Expression
Growth in bacteria
  Bacterial resistance: Ampicillin, 100 μg/mL
  Growth temperature: 37°C
  Growth strain: DH5alpha
  Copy number: High Copy
Gene/Insert
  Gene/Insert name: Piezo1
  Species: M. musculus (mouse)
  Entrez Gene: Piezo1 (a.k.a. 9630020g22, Fam38a, mKIAA0233)
  Cloning method: Restriction Enzyme; 5′ cloning site unknown (unknown if destroyed); 3′ cloning site unknown (unknown if destroyed)
Terms and licenses: Academic/Nonprofit Terms; Industry Terms: Not Available to Industry
How to cite: pRDAX-504 N-Tag GFP[1] L32 Piezo1 mCherry was a gift from Gary Lewin (Addgene plasmid # 130067 ; http://n2t.net/addgene:130067 ; RRID:Addgene_130067)
